>Addgene plasmid #167362 | pMSR:MSMEG_5037:Dendra | depositor partial sequence | sequence record 325190 | partial
ATGACCAACGCCGCTCTCGCCGAACTCGTCACCGAACTCCCCGAAGGGACGGTGGTGACCGACCCCGACA
TCCTGGCCTCCTACCGGCAGGATCGCGCCGCCGATCCGAACGCGGGCATGCCGCTCGCGGTGGTCCGCCC
CCACCGCACCGAAGAGGTGCAGGCCGTGATGCGTTGGGCCAGCGCCAACAAGGTTCCCGTCGTGCCGCGC
GGTGCGGGCACCGGGCTCTCGGGTGGCGCGACCGCGATCGACGGCGGCCTTGTGCTCTCCACCGAGAAGA
TGCGCGACATCTCGGTCGACACGGTCACGCGCACCGCCGTCGTGCAGCCCGGGCTGCTCAACGCCGAGGT
CAAGAAGGCCGTCGCCGAGCACGGCCTGTGGTACCCGCCGGATCCGTCGTCGTTCGAGATCTGCAGCATC
GGCGGCAACATCGCCACCAACGCGGGCGGCCTGTGCTGCGTCAAATACGGCGTCACCACCGACTACGTGC
TGGGCCTACAGGTGGTGCTGGCCGACGGCACCGCCGTGCGCCTCGGCGGACCCCGCCTCAAAGATGTCGC
CGGGCTGAGCCTGACCAAACTGTTCGTCGGCAGCGAGGGCACCCTCGGCGTGGTCACCGAGGTGACGCTG
CGCCTGCTGCCGCCGCAGAACTCGCCGTGCACCGTGGTCGCGACGTTCGATTCGGTCGAGGCGGCCGCGA
ACGCCGTCGTCACCATCACCGGCAAGATCCGGCCCTCGATGCTGGAGTTCATGGACTCGGTGGCGATCAA
TGCCGTCGAGGACAAGCTGAAGATGGGCCTGGACCGCAACGCCGCGGCGATGATGGTCGCCGCGTCCGAC
GATCGTGGCGCTGCGGGCGCAGACGACACCGAGTTCATGGCCCGCGTGTTCAGCGAGGCCGGGGCCACCG
AGGTGTTCTCGACGTCGGATCCCGACGAGGGCGAGGCGTTCGTCGCGGCACGCCGTTTCGCGATCCCCGC
CGTCGAGGCCAAGGGTTCGCTGCTGCTCGAGGACGTCGGCGTGCCGCTGCCCGCGCTGGCCGACCTGGTG
AGCGGCGTGGAGAAGATCGCCGCGCAGCGCGAGGTGATGATCTCGGTGATCGCCCACGCCGGTGACGGCA
ACACGCATCCGCTGATCGTGTTCGATCCCGCCGACGAGGCCATGACGGCCCGTGCGCAGCTCGCGTTCGG
CGAGATCATGGAACTCGCCGTGGGCCTGGGCGGCACCATCACCGGCGAGCACGGCGTCGGCCGGCTCAAG
CGGCCGTGGCTGGCGAACCAGATCGGCCCGGACGCCATGGAACTCAATCACCGGATCAAGCGCGCGCTGG
ACCCGGACAACATCCTGAATCCGGGCGCGGCGATC
