[The description below was written by a language model from this plasmid's Addgene catalogue record.]
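Description:
pMSR:MSMEG_5037:Dendra is a bacterial expression plasmid built on the pMSR:Dendra backbone, an integrating mycobacterial vector that inserts at the L5 phage attachment site of the mycobacterial chromosome rather than replicating episomally in that host. It is propagated as a high-copy plasmid in standard E. coli cloning strains and selected with apramycin. The catalogue entry also notes that the vector supports T7-driven expression in E. coli, so the same construct can in principle be used for protein production in a T7 polymerase-expressing strain. No feature table is provided, so the origin of replication, the integrase cassette and the exact layout of the T7 elements are not stated in the record.

The insert is the Mycobacterium smegmatis open reading frame MSMEG_5037, derived from the M. smegmatis genome sequence and introduced by ligation-independent cloning; the record does not describe the function of the encoded protein. Expression in mycobacteria is driven by the pmycTetO promoter, a mycobacterial promoter carrying tet operator sites, which allows tetracycline-type regulation where a Tet repressor is present. The gene is fused at its C terminus, through a glycine-alanine linker, to Dendra2, a green-to-red photoconvertible fluorescent protein, followed by a single FLAG epitope. This arrangement yields a single-copy, chromosomally integrated fluorescent fusion suited to examining subcellular localisation of the protein in live mycobacteria, with the FLAG tag available for immunodetection or affinity purification. The plasmid belongs to a systematic mycobacterial resource of tagged M. smegmatis genes.
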