Addgene plasmid #167362: pMSR:MSMEG_5037:Dendra
Purpose: C-term fluorescent fusion
Depositing lab: Keith Derbyshire & Joseph Wade. Depositing organization: Wadsworth Center, New York State Department of Health. Publication: A Mycobacterial Systems Resource for the Research Community. Judd JA, Canestrari J, Clark R, Joseph A, Lapierre P, Lasek-Nesselquist E, Mir M, Palumbo M, Smith C, Stone M, Upadhyay A, Wirth SE, Dedrick RM, Meier CG, Russell DA, Dills A, Dove E, Kester J, Wolf ID, Zhu J, Rubin ER, Fortune S, Hatfull GF, Gray TA, Wade JT, Derbyshire KM. mBio. 2021 Mar 2;12(2). pii: mBio.02401-20. doi: 10.1128/mBio.02401-20. PubMed 33653882.
Backbone
  Vector backbone: pMSR:Dendra
  Vector type: Bacterial Expression ; Integrating Mycobacterial Expression Vector attL5. T7 expression in E. coli
Growth in bacteria
  Bacterial resistance: Apramycin, 25 μg/mL
  Growth temperature: 37°C
  Growth strain: DH5alpha
  Copy number: High Copy
Gene/Insert
  Gene/Insert name: MSMEG_5037
  Species: M. smegmatis
  Promoter: pmycTetO
  Tag / fusion protein: Gly-Ala Linker/Dendra2/1x Flag Tag (C terminal on insert)
  Cloning method: Ligation Independent Cloning
  Sequencing primers: 5′ TGATAGAGTTTGTCCTCCCTATCAG; 3′ TCCATATGCACCTTGACACG
Resource information
  A portion of this plasmid was derived from a plasmid made by: CP000480.1
Terms and licenses: Academic/Nonprofit Terms; Industry Terms: Not Available to Industry
Depositor comments: 5' cloning site: AseI (destroyed), 3' cloning site: HindIII (not destroyed)
How to cite: pMSR:MSMEG_5037:Dendra was a gift from Keith Derbyshire & Joseph Wade (Addgene plasmid # 167362 ; http://n2t.net/addgene:167362 ; RRID:Addgene_167362)
